>Addgene plasmid #159630 | pAM-DCA-HA-Ast-3-NP-1-IRES-mCherry-WPRE | addgene full sequence | sequence record 314299 | Addgene NGS Result
TTCTAGCTGCGCGCTCGCTCGCTCACTGAGGCCGCCCGGGCAAAGCCCGGGCGTCGGGCGACCTTTGGTC
GCCCGGCCTCAGTGAGCGAGCGAGCGCGCAGAGAGGGAGTGGCCAACTCCATCACTAGGGGTTCCTTGTA
GTTAATGATTAACCCGCCATGCTACTTATCTACGTAGCCATGCTCTAGGTACCATCCTACTACTAGTACG
TCGTACCATTGACGTCAATAATGACGTATGTTCCCATAGTAACGCCAATAGGGACTTTCCATTGACGTCA
ATGGGTGGAGTATTTACGGTAAACTGCCCACTTGGCAGTACATCAAGTGTATCATATGCCAAGTACGCCC
CCTATTGACGTCAATGACGGTAAATGGCCCGCCTGGCATTATGCCCAGTACATGACCTTATGGGACTTTC
CTACTTGGCAGTACATCTACGTATTAGTCATCGCTATTACCATGGTCGAGGTGAGCCCCACGTTCTGCTT
CACTCTCCCCATCTCCCCCCCCTCCCCACCCCCAATTTTGTATTTATTTATTTTTTAATTATTTTGTGCA
GCGATGGGGGCGGGGGGGGGGGGGGGGCGCGCGCCRGGSGGGGSGGGGSGGGGSGRGGGGSGGGGSGGGG
SGAGGCGGAGAGGTGCGGCGGCAGCCAATCAGAGCGGCGCGCTCCGAAAGTTTCCTTTTATGGCGAGGCG
GCGGCGGCGGCGGCCCTATAAAAAGCGAAGCGCGCGGCGGGCGGGAGTCGCTGCGCGCTGCCTTCGCCCC
GTGCCCCGCTCCGCCGCCGCCTCGCGCCGCCCGCCCCGGCTCTGACTGACCGCGTTACTCCCACAGGTGA
GCGGGCGGGACGGCCCTTCTCCTCCGGGCTGTAATTAGCGCTTGGTTTAATGACGGCTTGTTTCTTTTCT
GTGGCTGCGTGAAAGCCTTGAGGGGCTCCGGGAGGGCCCTTTGTGCGGGGGGAGCGGCTCGGGGCTGTCC
GCGGGGGGACGGCTGCCTTCGGGGGGGACGGGGCAGGGCGGGGTTCGGCTTCTGGCGTGTGACCGGCGGC
TCTAGAGCCTCTGCTAACCATGTTCATGCCTTCTTCTTTTTCCTACAGCTCCTGGGCAACGTGCTGGTTA
TTGTGCTGTCTCATCATTTTGGCAAAGAATTGGATCCACCATGGCCTGCCCCAGTCTTGCTTGCTGCCTG
CTTGGCCTACTGGCTCTGACCTCCGCCTACCCATACGATGTTCCAGATTACGCTAGCAGACCCTACAGCT
TCGGCCTGGGCAAGAGGGCTGCGCTAGACCTGGATATGCGCAAGTGTCTTCCCTGCGGACCCGGCGGCAA
AGGGCGCTGCTTCGGGCCGAGCATCTGCTGCGCGGACGAGCTGGGCTGCTTCGTGGGCACCGCCGAGGCG
CTGCGCTGCCAGGAGGAGAACTACCTGCCCTCGCCCTGCCAGTCTGGCCAGAAGCCTTGCGGAAGCGGAG
GCCGCTGCGCCACCGCGGGCATCTGCTGTAGCCCGGATGGCTGCCGCACCGACCCCGCCTGCGACCCTGA
GTCTGCCTTCTCCGAGCGCTGACTCGAGCGGGATCAATTCCGCCCCCCCCCTAACGTTACTGGCCGAAGC
CGCTTGGAATAAGGCCGGTGTGCGTTTGTCTATATGTTATTTTCCACCATATTGCCGTCTTTTGGCAATG
TGAGGGCCCGGAAACCTGGCCCTGTCTTCTTGACGAGCATTCCTAGGGGTCTTTCCCCTCTCGCCAAAGG
AATGCAAGGTCTGTTGAATGTCGTGAAGGAAGCAGTTCCTCTGGAAGCTTCTTGAAGACAAACAACGTCT
GTAGCGACCCTTTGCAGGCAGCGGAACCCCCCACCTGGCGACAGGTGCCTCTGCGGCCAAAAGCCACGTG
TATAAGATACACCTGCAAAGGCGGCACAACCCCAGTGCCACGTTGTGAGTTGGATAGTTGTGGAAAGAGT
CAAATGGCTCTCCTCAAGCGTATTCAACAAGGGGCTGAAGGATGCCCAGAAGGTACCCCATTGTATGGGA
TCTGATCTGGGGCCTCGGTGCACATGCTTTACATGTGTTTAGTCGAGGTTAAAAAAACGTCTAGGCCCCC
CGAACCACGGGGACGTGGTTTTCCTTTGAAAAACACGATAATACCATGGTGAGCATGGACGAGGAGGATA
ACATGGCCATCATCAAGGAGTTCATGCGCTTCAAGGTGCACATGGAGGGCTCCGTGAACGGCCACGAGTT
CGAGATCGAGGGCGAGGGCGAGGGCCGCCCCTACGAGGGCACCCAGACCGCCAAGCTGAAGGTGACCAAG
GGTGGCCCCCTGCCCTTCGCCTGGGACATCCTGTCCCCTCAGTTCATGTACGGCTCCAAGGCCTACGTGA
AGCACCCCGCCGACATCCCCGACTACTTGAAGCTGTCCTTCCCCGAGGGCTTCAAGTGGGAGCGCGTGAT
GAACTTCGAGGACGGCGGCGTGGTGACCGTGACCCAGGACTCCTCCCTGCAGGACGGCGAGTTCATCTAC
AAGGTGAAGCTGCGCGGCACCAACTTCCCCTCCGACGGCCCCGTAATGCAGAAGAAGACCATGGGCTGGG
AGGCCTCCTCCGAGCGGATGTACCCCGAGGACGGCGCCCTGAAGGGCGAGATCAAGCAGAGGCTGAAGCT
GAAGGACGGCGGCCACTACGACGCTGAGGTCAAGACCACCTACAAGGCCAAGAAGCCCGTGCAGCTGCCC
GGCGCCTACAACGTCAACATCAAGTTGGACATCACCTCCCACAACGAGGACTACACCATCGTGGAACAGT
ACGAACGCGCCGAGGGCCGCCACTCCACCGGCGGCATGGACGAGCTGTACAAGTAAGAATTCGAAGCTTA
TCGATAATCAACCTCTGGATTACAAAATTTGTGAAAGATTGACTGGTATTCTTAACTATGTTGCTCCTTT
TACGCTATGTGGATACGCTGCTTTAATGCCTTTGTATCATGCTATTGCTTCCCGTATGGCTTTCATTTTC
TCCTCCTTGTATAAATCCTGGTTGCTGTCTCTTTATGAGGAGTTGTGGCCCGTTGTCAGGCAACGTGGCG
TGGTGTGCACTGTGTTTGCTGACGCAACCCCCACTGGTTGGGGCATTGCCACCACCTGTCAGCTCCTTTC
CGGGACTTTCGCTTTCCCCCTCCCTATTGCCACGGCGGAACTCATCGCCGCCTGCCTTGCCCGCTGCTGG
ACAGGGGCTCGGCTGTTGGGCACTGACAATTCCGTGGTGTTGTCGGGGAAATCATCGTCCTTTCCTTGGC
TGCTCGCCTGTGTTGCCACCTGGATTCTGCGCGGGACGTCCTTCTGCTACGTCCCTTCGGCCCTCAATCC
AGCGGACCTTCCTTCCCGCGGCCTGCTGCCGGCTCTGCGGCCTCTTCCGCGTCTTCGCCTTCGCCCTCAG
ACGAGTCGGATCTCCCTTTGGGCCGCCTCCCCGCATCGATACCGTCGACTCGCTGATCAGCCTCGACTGT
GCCTTCTAGTTGCCAGCCATCTGTTGTTTGCCCCTCCCCCGTGCCTTCCTTGACCCTGGAAGGTGCCACT
CCCACTGTCCTTTCCTAATAAAATGAGGAAATTGCATCGCATTGTCTGAGTAGGTGTCATTCTATTCTGG
GGGGTGGGGTGGGGCAGGACAGCAAGGGGGAGGATTGGGAAGACAATAGCAGGCATGCTGGGGATGCGGT
GGGCTCTATGGCTTCTGAGGCGGAAAGAACCAGCTGGGGCTCGACTAGAGCATGGCTACGTAGATAAGTA
GCATGGCGGGTTAATCATTAACTACAAGGAACCCCTAGTGATGGAGTTGGCCACTCCCTCTCTGCGCGCT
CGCTCGCTCACTGAGGCCGGGCGACCAAAGGTCGCCCGACGCCCGGGCGGCCTCAGTGAGCGAGCGAGCG
CGCAGAGCTTTTTGCAAAAGCCTAGGCCTCCAAAAAAGCCTCCTCACTACTTCTGGAATAGCTCAGAGGC
CGAGGCGGCCTCGGCCTCTGCATAAATAAAAAAAATTAGTCAGCCATGGGGCGGAGAATGGGCGGAACTG
GGCGGAGTTAGGGGCGGGATGGGCGGAGTTAGGGGCGGGACTATGGTTGCTGACTAATTGAGATGCATGC
TTTGCATACTTCTGCCTGCTGGGGAGCCTGGGGACTTTCCACACCTGGTTGCTGACTAATTGAGATGCAT
GCTTTGCATACTTCTGCCTGCTGGGGAGCCTGGGGACTTTCCACACCCTAACTGACACACATTCCACAGC
TGCATTAATGAATCGGCCAACGCGCGGGGAGAGGCGGTTTGCGTATTGGGCGCTCTTCCGCTTCCTCGCT
CACTGACTCGCTGCGCTCGGTCGTTCGGCTGCGGCGAGCGGTATCAGCTCACTCAAAGGCGGTAATACGG
TTATCCACAGAATCAGGGGATAACGCAGGAAAGAACATGTGAGCAAAAGGCCAGCAAAAGGCCAGGAACC
GTAAAAAGGCCGCGTTGCTGGCGTTTTTCCATAGGCTCCGCCCCCCTGACGAGCATCACAAAAATCGACG
CTCAAGTCAGAGGTGGCGAAACCCGACAGGACTATAAAGATACCAGGCGTTTCCCCCTGGAAGCTCCCTC
GTGCGCTCTCCTGTTCCGACCCTGCCGCTTACCGGATACCTGTCCGCCTTTCTCCCTTCGGGAAGCGTGG
CGCTTTCTCATAGCTCACGCTGTAGGTATCTCAGTTCGGTGTAGGTCGTTCGCTCCAAGCTGGGCTGTGT
GCACGAACCCCCCGTTCAGCCCGACCGCTGCGCCTTATCCGGTAACTATCGTCTTGAGTCCAACCCGGTA
AGACACGACTTATCGCCACTGGCAGCAGCCACTGGTAACAGGATTAGCAGAGCGAGGTATGTAGGCGGTG
CTACAGAGTTCTTGAAGTGGTGGCCTAACTACGGCTACACTAGAAGAACAGTATTTGGTATCTGCGCTCT
GCTGAAGCCAGTTACCTTCGGAAAAAGAGTTGGTAGCTCTTGATCCGGCAAACAAACCACCGCTGGTAGC
GGTGGTTTTTTTGTTTGCAAGCAGCAGATTACGCGCAGAAAAAAAGGATCTCAAGAAGATCCTTTGATCT
TTTCTACGGGGTCTGACGCTCAGTGGAACGAAAACTCACGTTAAGGGATTTTGGTCATGAGATTATCAAA
AAGGATCTTCACCTAGATCCTTTTAAATTAAAAATGAAGTTTTAAATCAATCTAAAGTATATATGAGTAA
ACTTGGTCTGACAGTTACCAATGCTTAATCAGTGAGGCACCTATCTCAGCGATCTGTCTATTTCGTTCAT
CCATAGTTGCCTGACTCCCCGTCGTGTAGATAACTACGATACGGGAGGGCTTACCATCTGGCCCCAGTGC
TGCAATGATACCGCGAGACCCACGCTCACCGGCTCCAGATTTATCAGCAATAAACCAGCCAGCCGGAAGG
GCCGAGCGCAGAAGTGGTCCTGCAACTTTATCCGCCTCCATCCAGTCTATTAATTGTTGCCGGGAAGCTA
GAGTAAGTAGTTCGCCAGTTAATAGTTTGCGCAACGTTGTTGCCATTGCTACAGGCATCGTGGTGTCACG
CTCGTCGTTTGGTATGGCTTCATTCAGCTCCGGTTCCCAACGATCAAGGCGAGTTACATGATCCCCCATG
TTGTGCAAAAAAGCGGTTAGCTCCTTCGGTCCTCCGATCGTTGTCAGAAGTAAGTTGGCCGCAGTGTTAT
CACTCATGGTTATGGCAGCACTGCATAATTCTCTTACTGTCATGCCATCCGTAAGATGCTTTTCTGTGAC
TGGTGAGTACTCAACCAAGTCATTCTGAGAATAGTGTATGCGGCGACCGAGTTGCTCTTGCCCGGCGTCA
ATACGGGATAATACCGCGCCACATAGCAGAACTTTAAAAGTGCTCATCATTGGAAAACGTTCTTCGGGGC
GAAAACTCTCAAGGATCTTACCGCTGTTGAGATCCAGTTCGATGTAACCCACTCGTGCACCCAACTGATC
TTCAGCATCTTTTACTTTCACCAGCGTTTCTGGGTGAGCAAAAACAGGAAGGCAAAATGCCGCAAAAAAG
GGAATAAGGGCGACACGGAAATGTTGAATACTCATACTCTTCCTTTTTCAATATTATTGAAGCATTTATC
AGGGTTATTGTCTCATGAGCGGATACATATTTGAATGTATTTAGAAAAATAAACAAATAGGGGTTCCGCG
CACATTTCCCCGAAAAGTGCCACCTGACGTCTAAGAAACCATTATTATCATGACATTAACCTATAAAAAT
AGGCGTATCACGAGGCCCTTTCGTCTCGCGCGTTTCGGTGATGACGGTGAAAACCTCTGACACATGCAGC
TCCCGGAGACGGTCACAGCTTGTCTGTAAGCGGATGCCGGGAGCAGACAAGCCCGTCAGGGCGCGTCAGC
GGGTGTTGGCGGGTGTCGGGGCTGGCTTAACTATGCGGCATCAGAGCAGATTGTACTGAGAGTGCACCAT
TCGACGCTCTCCCTTATGCGACTCCTGCATTAGGAAGCAGCCCAGTAGTAGGTTGAGGCCGTTGAGCACC
GCCGCCGCAAGGAATGGTGCATGCAAGGAGATGGCGCCCAACAGTCCCCCGGCCACGGGGCCTGCCACCA
TACCCACGCCGAAACAAGCGCTCATGAGCCCGAAGTGGCGAGCCCGATCTTCCCCATCGGTGATGTCGGC
GATATAGGCGCCAGCAACCGCACCTGTGGCGCCGGTGATGCCGGCCACGATGCGTCCGGCGTAGAGGATC
TGGCTAGCGATGACCCTGCTGATTGGTTCGCTGACCATTTCCGGGTGCGGGACGGCGTTACCAGAAACTC
AGAAGGTTCGTCCAACCAAACCGACTCTGACGGCAGTTTACGAGAGAGATGATAGGGTCTGCTTCAGTAA
GCCAGATGCTACACAATTAGGCTTGTACATATTGTCGTTAGAACGCGGCTACAATTAATACATAACCTTA
TGTATCATACACATACGATTTAGGTGACACTATAGAATACACGGAATTAA
Features (pLannotate 1.2.2; 22 found; start..end, strand, type, name):
      5..136     -  repeat_region  AAV2 ITR (fragment): inverted terminal repeat of adeno-associated virus serotype 2 inverted
    216..464     +  enhancer       CMV enhancer (fragment): human cytomegalovirus immediate early enhancer
    466..743     +  promoter       chicken β-actin promoter: No description available
    744..879     +  intron         hybrid intron (fragment): hybrid between chicken β-actin (CBA) and minute virus of mice (MMV) introns (Gray et al., 2011)
    968..1098    +  intron         chimeric intron (fragment): chimera between introns from chicken β-actin and rabbit β-globin
   1161..1559    +  CDS            Oxt: NEU1_RAT - Also known as Ot. Experimental evidence at protein level: Swiss-Prot protein existence level 1. Oxytocin causes contraction of the smooth muscle of the uterus and of the mammary gland. Acts by binding to oxytocin receptor (OXTR) (By similarity). From Rattus norvegicus (Rat).
   1583..2143    +  misc_feature   IRES: internal ribosome entry site (IRES) of the encephalomyocarditis virus (EMCV)
   2146..2855    +  CDS            mCherry (fragment): monomeric derivative of DsRed fluorescent protein (Shaner et al., 2004) mammalian codon-optimized
   2876..3464    +  misc_feature   WPRE: woodchuck hepatitis virus posttranscriptional regulatory element
   3497..3721    +  polyA_signal   bGH poly(A) signal: bovine growth hormone polyadenylation signal
   3725..3746    +  promoter       SV40 promoter (fragment): SV40 enhancer and early promoter
   3807..3898    +  repeat_region  AAV2 ITR (fragment): inverted terminal repeat of adeno-associated virus serotype 2 inverted
   3898..3927    -  repeat_region  AAV2 ITR (fragment): inverted terminal repeat of adeno-associated virus serotype 2 inverted
   3931..4260    -  promoter       SV40 promoter: SV40 enhancer and early promoter
   4267..4323    -  CDS            lacI (fragment): lac repressor; lacI; The lac repressor binds to the lac operator to inhibit transcription in E. coli. This inhibition can be relieved by adding lactose or isopropyl-β-D-thiogalactopyranoside (IPTG).
   4506..5094    -  rep_origin     ori: high-copy-number ColE1/pMB1/pBR322/pUC origin of replication
   5265..6125    -  CDS            AmpR: β-lactamase; bla; confers resistance to ampicillin, carbenicillin, and related antibiotics
   6126..6230    -  promoter       AmpR promoter: bla
   6325..6360    +  CDS            rop (fragment): Rop protein, which maintains plasmids at low copy number; rop
   6462..6510    +  misc_feature   bom (fragment): basis of mobility region from pBR322
   6511..6790    -  CDS            TcR (fragment): tetracycline efflux protein; tet; confers resistance to tetracycline
   7018..7036    +  promoter       SP6 promoter: promoter for bacteriophage SP6 RNA polymerase
