[The description below was written by a language model from this plasmid's Addgene catalogue record and pLannotate feature annotations shown in this document.]
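Description:
pAM-DCA-HA-Ast-3-NP-1-IRES-mCherry-WPRE is a 7,050 bp AAV transfer plasmid built on the pAM backbone for mammalian expression. The expression cassette lies between two AAV2 inverted terminal repeats, the cis elements that allow the intervening DNA to be packaged into recombinant AAV particles. The bacterial portion carries a ColE1/pMB1-type origin and the β-lactamase gene for ampicillin selection, along with nonfunctional remnants of pBR322-derived sequences (rop, bom, tetracycline resistance and lacI fragments) and an SV40 promoter outside the ITRs. The repository lists it as low copy and propagated in a recombination-deficient strain, as is common for ITR-containing plasmids.

Transcription is driven by the "DCA" promoter, stated to be equivalent to CAG: a CMV enhancer, the chicken β-actin promoter and a chimeric intron. The first open reading frame encodes HA-tagged Drosophila melanogaster allatostatin-3 (from the AstA gene) fused at its C-terminus to neurophysin-1. The automated annotation labels this roughly 400 bp coding region as rat oxytocin–neurophysin 1 precursor. This suggests that the short insect peptide is embedded in an oxytocin-precursor scaffold, although the record does not spell out this design or the reason for it. An EMCV IRES downstream permits cap-independent translation of mCherry from the same transcript, marking transduced cells with red fluorescence. The depositor notes K4M and G5D substitutions in mCherry that do not affect function. A WPRE enhances transcript stability and expression, and a bovine growth hormone polyadenylation signal ends the transcript.

The associated publication describes a chemogenetic tool for functional neural circuit analysis, in which this vector provides AAV-delivered, genetically encoded allatostatin peptide with a fluorescent marker.
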