Addgene plasmid #159630: pAM-DCA-HA-Ast-3-NP-1-IRES-mCherry-WPRE
Purpose: AAV expression of HA Allatostatin-3, neurophysin, IRES mCherry under the CAG promoter
Depositing lab: Andrew Allen & Ross Bathgate. Depositing organization: Florey Institute of Neuroscience and Mental Health. Publication: A Chemogenetic Tool that Enables Functional Neural Circuit Analysis. Ngo HB, Melo MR, Layfield S, Connelly AA, Bassi JK, Xie L, Menuet C, McDougall SJ, Bathgate RAD, Allen AM. Cell Rep. 2020 Sep 15;32(11):108139. doi: 10.1016/j.celrep.2020.108139. PubMed 32937120.
Backbone
  Vector backbone: pAM
  Backbone size w/o insert (bp): 5364
  Total vector size (bp): 7050
  Vector type: Mammalian Expression, AAV
Growth in bacteria
  Bacterial resistance: Ampicillin, 100 μg/mL
  Growth temperature: 37°C
  Growth strain: NEB Stable
  Copy number: Low Copy
Gene/Insert
  Gene/Insert name: Ast (alt name: Allatostatin-3, Ast,)
  Species: D. melanogaster (fly)
  Insert size (bp): 1700
  GenBank ID: AE014297.3
  Entrez Gene: AstA (a.k.a. Dmel_CG13633, ALLS, AS, ASA, AST, AST-1, AST-3, AST-4, AST-A, Allatostatin A1, Allatostatin A2, Allatostatin A3, Allatostatin A4, Ast, Ast-A, AstA-1, AstA-2, AstA-3, AstA-4, AstA1, AstA2, AstA4, BcDNA:RE16553, CG13633, DAP, DAP-A, DST-1A, DST-2A, DST-3A, DST-4A, Dmel\CG13633, Drm-AST-1, Drm-AST-2, Drm-AST-3, Drm-AST-4, Drm-AST-A, ast)
  Promoter: DCA (same as CAG promoter)
  Tag / fusion protein: HA (N terminal on insert); neurophysin-1 (C terminal on insert); IRES (C terminal on insert); mCherry (C terminal on insert)
  Cloning method: Restriction Enzyme; 5′ cloning site BamHI (not destroyed); 3′ cloning site EcoRI (not destroyed)
  Sequencing primers: 5′ HA F: TACCCATACGACGTCCCAGA; 3′ mCherry R: TTGGTCACCTTCAGCTTGG
Terms and licenses: Academic/Nonprofit Terms; Industry Terms: Not Available to Industry
Depositor comments: Plasmid features: CAG promoter: 271 -1152, Allatostatin: 1159- 1563, IRES: 1584- 2124, mCherry: 2155- 2859, WPRE: 2881- 3468 Please note: Plasmid contains K4M and G5D mutations in mCherry. These mutations do not affect plasmid function.
How to cite: pAM-DCA-HA-Ast-3-NP-1-IRES-mCherry-WPRE was a gift from Andrew Allen & Ross Bathgate (Addgene plasmid # 159630 ; http://n2t.net/addgene:159630 ; RRID:Addgene_159630)
